>Addgene plasmid #51887 | pcDNA3-Xt-VSP | depositor full sequence | sequence record 79850 | pcDNA3-Xt-VSP sequence 6986 bps
GACGGATCGGGAGATCTCCCGATCCCCTATGGTCGACTCTCAGTACAATCTGCTCTGATGCCGCATAGTT
AAGCCAGTATCTGCTCCCTGCTTGTGTGTTGGAGGTCGCTGAGTAGTGCGCGAGCAAAATTTAAGCTACA
ACAAGGCAAGGCTTGACCGACAATTGCATGAAGAATCTGCTTAGGGTTAGGCGTTTTGCGCTGCTTCGCG
ATGTACGGGCCAGATATACGCGTTGACATTGATTATTGACTAGTTATTAATAGTAATCAATTACGGGGTC
ATTAGTTCATAGCCCATATATGGAGTTCCGCGTTACATAACTTACGGTAAATGGCCCGCCTGGCTGACCG
CCCAACGACCCCCGCCCATTGACGTCAATAATGACGTATGTTCCCATAGTAACGCCAATAGGGACTTTCC
ATTGACGTCAATGGGTGGACTATTTACGGTAAACTGCCCACTTGGCAGTACATCAAGTGTATCATATGCC
AAGTACGCCCCCTATTGACGTCAATGACGGTAAATGGCCCGCCTGGCATTATGCCCAGTACATGACCTTA
TGGGACTTTCCTACTTGGCAGTACATCTACGTATTAGTCATCGCTATTACCATGGTGATGCGGTTTTGGC
AGTACATCAATGGGCGTGGATAGCGGTTTGACTCACGGGGATTTCCAAGTCTCCACCCCATTGACGTCAA
TGGGAGTTTGTTTTGGCACCAAAATCAACGGGACTTTCCAAAATGTCGTAACAACTCCGCCCCATTGACG
CAAATGGGCGGTAGGCGTGTACGGTGGGAGGTCTATATAAGCAGAGCTCTCTGGCTAACTAGAGAACCCA
CTGCTTACTGGCTTATCGAAATTAATACGACTCACTATAGGGAGACCCAAGCTTGGTACCGAGCTCGGAT
CCACTAGTCCAGTGTGGTGGAATTGCCCTTACCATGTCAAGTGTAAGGTACGAGCAGAGGGAAGAGCCTT
CCATAGTTAATGGGTTCAGCAATACTGAGGAGAAAGTAGAAATCGATAATGGGAAGAATGAAGTGGAGGA
GCCAACAACATGGCAGAACAAACTGAGGAAACTCATTTCTCCATTTGTGATGTCCTTTGGATTCAGGGTA
TTTGGAGTTGTTCTCATCATCGTGGACTTTGTTCTTGTAATTGTGGATCTGTCTGTCAGTACCCAAAGCA
GCGGGGCCAGCACTGCGATTTCATCCATTTCTTTATCCATATCATTCTTCTTTCTTATTGACGTACTTCT
ACATATTTTCGTGGAAGGGTTCCGTCAGTATTTCAGTTCTAAGCTAAACATATTTGATGCTGTTATTGTA
ATTGTGACACTGCTTGTTACTCTGGTCTATGCATTCACAGACTTCAGTGGAGCTTCTAATATTCCAAGAA
TGGTAAACTTTCTCCGAGCTTTGAGAATTATCATCTTAATAAGAATCCTCCGTCTGGCATCTCAGAAGAG
GCAACTTGAGAAAGTAACAAGGAGGCTGGTCTCTGAAAACAAAAGACGGTATCAAAAGGATGGTTTTGAC
CTGGATTTGACATATATTACTGATCGTATCATTGCCATGTCATTTCCATCATCTGGGAAGCAATCATTTT
ATAGGAATCCTATAGAGGAGGTTGCAAGGTTTTTAGACTCCAAACATCAGGATCACCACAAAATCTACAA
CTTATGCAGTGAAAAAGGATATGATCCGAAATACTTTCACTATCGCGTGGAGCGAGTGTTTATAGATGAT
CATAATGTCCCAGTGCTAGCGGACATGCTGACTTTCACTGCGAGTGTACGTGCATGGATGGCAGAGGATC
CTCAAAACGTCATTGCTATTCACTGTAAAGGAGGCAAAGGACGGACGGGCACCATGGTTTGCACGTATCT
TGTGGACAGTGACCAGTTTGAGAGTGCTGTGGAAAGCTTAGATTATTTTGGAGAAAGACGTACTGATACA
AGTGTAAGCACCAAGTTCCAAGGTGTAGAAACGCCTTCTCAGAGCAGGTATGTTGCATACTATGAAGTTC
TGAAGAACAAATTCAGTCGCCAACTTCCTCCAGAGAAACAACTCAAAATCCGGAGTATCAGAATCTACTC
TATACAAGGTGTAGGGAGAAGCAATGGCACAGATTTAAAGGTTCAGATAATAATGAAGAAAGAAGTGGTG
TTCCAGTGTGTGTGTGAGACACAGGGAAACTGTAAGCTGTTCTTTGATGCTGGAAACAATTCCATAGTCA
TAAGCCTCGATGGTTGTCCAGTTATCTCAGGAGACATCAAAATAAGATTTGAGTCCAGCGCGAATATTCC
AAAAGGCTATGATGACTGTGCATTCTACTTCTGGTTCAACACATCCTTTATAGAAAACAGCAGGCTCTAT
CTTTCCAAAAATGAGCTAGACAATCCCCACAAAGAAAAATCTGGAAAAATCTATAAAGAAAACTTTGCAG
TGGAGTTGAACTTTGAGTCTTGAAGGGCAATTCTGCAGATATCCATCACACTGGCGGCCGCTCGAGCATG
CATCTAGAGGGCCCTATTCTATAGTGTCACCTAAATGCTAGAGCTCGCTGATCAGCCTCGACTGTGCCTT
CTAGTTGCCAGCCATCTGTTGTTTGCCCCTCCCCCGTGCCTTCCTTGACCCTGGAAGGTGCCACTCCCAC
TGTCCTTTCCTAATAAAATGAGGAAATTGCATCGCATTGTCTGAGTAGGTGTCATTCTATTCTGGGGGGT
GGGGTGGGGCAGGACAGCAAGGGGGAGGATTGGGAAGACAATAGCAGGCATGCTGGGGATGCGGTGGGCT
CTATGGCTTCTGAGGCGGAAAGAACCAGCTGGGGCTCTAGGGGGTATCCCC
[124 nt withheld, positions 2852-2975]
C
[32 nt withheld, positions 2977-3008]
CA
[57 nt withheld, positions 3011-3067]
A
[49 nt withheld, positions 3069-3117]
CCTTTGACGTTGGAGTCCACGTTCTTT
[37 nt withheld, positions 3145-3181]
ACCCTATCTCGGTCTATTCTTTTGATTTATAAGGGATTTTGGGGATTTCGGCCTATTGGTTAAAAAATGA
GCTGATTTAACAAAAATTTAACGCGAATTAATTCTGTGGAATGTGTGTCAGTTAGGGTGTGGAAAGTCCC
CAGGCTCCCCAGGCAGGCAGAAGTATGCAAAGCATGCATCTCAATTAGTCAGCAACCAGGTGTGGAAAGT
CCCCAGGCTCCCCAGCAGGCAGAAGTATGCAAAGCATGCATCTCAATTAGTCAGCAACCATAGTCCCGCC
CCTAACTCCGCCCATCCCGCCCCTAACTCCGCCCAGTTCCGCCCATTCTCCGCCCCATGGCTGACTAATT
TTTTTTATTTATGCAGAGGCCGAGGCCGCCTCTGCCTCTGAGCTATTCCAGAAGTAGTGAGGAGGCTTTT
TTGGAGGCCTAGGCTTTTGCAAAAAGCTCCCGGGAGCTTGTATATCCATTTTCGGATCTGATCAAGAGAC
AGGATGAGGATCGTTTCGCATGATTGAACAAGATGGATTGCACGCAGGTTCTCCGGCCGCTTGGGTGGAG
AGGCTATTCGGCTATGACTGGGCACAACAGACAATCGGCTGCTCTGATGCCGCCGTGTTCCGGCTGTCAG
CGCAGGGGCGCCCGGTTCTTTTTGTCAAGACCGACCTGTCCGGTGCCCTGAATGAACTGCAGGACGAGGC
AGCGCGGCTATCGTGGCTGGCCACGACGGGCGTTCCTTGCGCAGCTGTGCTCGACGTTGTCACTGAAGCG
GGAAGGGACTGGCTGCTATTGGGCGAAGTGCCGGGGCAGGATCTCCTGTCATCTCACCTTGCTCCTGCCG
AGAAAGTATCCATCATGGCTGATGCAATGCGGCGGCTGCATACGCTTGATCCGGCTACCTGCCCATTCGA
CCACCAAGCGAAACATCGCATCGAGCGAGCACGTACTCGGATGGAAGCCGGTCTTGTCGATCAGGATGAT
CTGGACGAAGAGCATCAGGGGCTCGCGCCAGCCGAACTGTTCGCCAGGCTCAAGGCGCGCATGCCCGACG
GCGAGGATCTCGTCGTGACCCATGGCGATGCCTGCTTGCCGAATATCATGGTGGAAAATGGCCGCTTTTC
TGGATTCATCGACTGTGGCCGGCTGGGTGTGGCGGACCGCTATCAGGACATAGCGTTGGCTACCCGTGAT
ATTGCTGAAGAGCTTGGCGGCGAATGGGCTGACCGCTTCCTCGTGCTTTACGGTATCGCCGCTCCCGATT
CGCAGCGCATCGCCTTCTATCGCCTTCTTGACGAGTTCTTCTGAGCGGGACTCTGGGGTTCGAAATGACC
GACCAAGCGACGCCCAACCTGCCATCACGAGATTTCGATTCCACCGCCGCCTTCTATGAAAGGTTGGGCT
TCGGAATCGTTTTCCGGGACGCCGGCTGGATGATCCTCCAGCGCGGGGATCTCATGCTGGAGTTCTTCGC
CCACCCCAACTTGTTTATTGCAGCTTATAATGGTTACAAATAAAGCAATAGCATCACAAATTTCACAAAT
AAAGCATTTTTTTCACTGCATTCTAGTTGTGGTTTGTCCAAACTCATCAATGTATCTTATCATGTCTGTA
TACCGTCGACCTCTAGCTAGAGCTTGGCGTAATCATGGTCATAGCTGTTTCCTGTGTGAAATTGTTATCC
GCTCACAATTCCACACAACATACGAGCCGGAAGCATAAAGTGTAAAGCCTGGGGTGCCTAATGAGTGAGC
TAACTCACATTAATTGCGTTGCGCTCACTGCCCGCTTTCCAGTCGGGAAACCTGTCGTGCCAGCTGCATT
AATGAATCGGCCAACGCGCGGGGAGAGGCGGTTTGCGTATTGGGCGCTCTTCCGCTTCCTCGCTCACTGA
CTCGCTGCGCTCGGTCGTTCGGCTGCGGCGAGCGGTATCAGCTCACTCAAAGGCGGTAATACGGTTATCC
ACAGAATCAGGGGATAACGCAGGAAAGAACATGTGAGCAAAAGGCCAGCAAAAGGCCAGGAACCGTAAAA
AGGCCGCGTTGCTGGCGTTTTTCCATAGGCTCCGCCCCCCTGACGAGCATCACAAAAATCGACGCTCAAG
TCAGAGGTGGCGAAACCCGACAGGACTATAAAGATACCAGGCGTTTCCCCCTGGAAGCTCCCTCGTGCGC
TCTCCTGTTCCGACCCTGCCGCTTACCGGATACCTGTCCGCCTTTCTCCCTTCGGGAAGCGTGGCGCTTT
CTCAATGCTCACGCTGTAGGTATCTCAGTTCGGTGTAGGTCGTTCGCTCCAAGCTGGGCTGTGTGCACGA
ACCCCCCGTTCAGCCCGACCGCTGCGCCTTATCCGGTAACTATCGTCTTGAGTCCAACCCGGTAAGACAC
GACTTATCGCCACTGGCAGCAGCCACTGGTAACAGGATTAGCAGAGCGAGGTATGTAGGCGGTGCTACAG
AGTTCTTGAAGTGGTGGCCTAACTACGGCTACACTAGAAGGACAGTATTTGGTATCTGCGCTCTGCTGAA
GCCAGTTACCTTCGGAAAAAGAGTTGGTAGCTCTTGATCCGGCAAACAAACCACCGCTGGTAGCGGTGGT
TTTTTTGTTTGCAAGCAGCAGATTACGCGCAGAAAAAAAGGATCTCAAGAAGATCCTTTGATCTTTTCTA
CGGGGTCTGACGCTCAGTGGAACGAAAACTCACGTTAAGGGATTTTGGTCATGAGATTATCAAAAAGGAT
CTTCACCTAGATCCTTTTAAATTAAAAATGAAGTTTTAAATCAATCTAAAGTATATATGAGTAAACTTGG
TCTGACAGTTACCAATGCTTAATCAGTGAGGCACCTATCTCAGCGATCTGTCTATTTCGTTCATCCATAG
TTGCCTGACTCCCCGTCGTGTAGATAACTACGATACGGGAGGGCTTACCATCTGGCCCCAGTGCTGCAAT
GATACCGCGAGACCCACGCTCACCGGCTCCAGATTTATCAGCAATAAACCAGCCAGCCGGAAGGGCCGAG
CGCAGAAGTGGTCCTGCAACTTTATCCGCCTCCATCCAGTCTATTAATTGTTGCCGGGAAGCTAGAGTAA
GTAGTTCGCCAGTTAATAGTTTGCGCAACGTTGTTGCCATTGCTACAGGCATCGTGGTGTCACGCTCGTC
GTTTGGTATGGCTTCATTCAGCTCCGGTTCCCAACGATCAAGGCGAGTTACATGATCCCCCATGTTGTGC
AAAAAAGCGGTTAGCTCCTTCGGTCCTCCGATCGTTGTCAGAAGTAAGTTGGCCGCAGTGTTATCACTCA
TGGTTATGGCAGCACTGCATAATTCTCTTACTGTCATGCCATCCGTAAGATGCTTTTCTGTGACTGGTGA
GTACTCAACCAAGTCATTCTGAGAATAGTGTATGCGGCGACCGAGTTGCTCTTGCCCGGCGTCAATACGG
GATAATACCGCGCCACATAGCAGAACTTTAAAAGTGCTCATCATTGGAAAACGTTCTTCGGGGCGAAAAC
TCTCAAGGATCTTACCGCTGTTGAGATCCAGTTCGATGTAACCCACTCGTGCACCCAACTGATCTTCAGC
ATCTTTTACTTTCACCAGCGTTTCTGGGTGAGCAAAAACAGGAAGGCAAAATGCCGCAAAAAAGGGAATA
AGGGCGACACGGAAATGTTGAATACTCATACTCTTCCTTTTTCAATATTATTGAAGCATTTATCAGGGTT
ATTGTCTCATGAGCGGATACATATTTGAATGTATTTAGAAAAATAAACAAATAGGGGTTCCGCGCACATT
TCCCCGAAAAGTGCCACCTGACGTC
Features (pLannotate 1.2.2; 21 found; start..end, strand, type, name):
     36..80      -  misc_feature   bom (fragment): basis of mobility region from pBR322
    235..614     +  enhancer       CMV enhancer: human cytomegalovirus immediate early enhancer
    615..818     +  promoter       CMV promoter: human cytomegalovirus (CMV) immediate early promoter
    814..847     +  LTR            5' LTR (truncated) (fragment): truncated 5' long terminal repeat (LTR) from HIV-1
    863..881     +  promoter       T7 promoter: promoter for bacteriophage T7 RNA polymerase
   1034..2464    +  CDS            TPTE2 (fragment): TPTE2_HUMAN - Also known as TPIP From Homo sapiens (Human).
   2538..2556    -  promoter       SP6 promoter: promoter for bacteriophage SP6 RNA polymerase
   2582..2806    +  polyA_signal   bGH poly(A) signal: bovine growth hormone polyadenylation signal
   2810..2831    +  promoter       SV40 promoter (fragment): SV40 enhancer and early promoter
   2852..3280    +  rep_origin     f1 ori (sequence partly withheld): f1 bacteriophage origin of replication; arrow indicates direction of (+) strand synthesis
   3294..3624    +  promoter       SV40 promoter: SV40 enhancer and early promoter
   3691..4482    +  CDS            neo: KKA2_KLEPN - Also known as kan, nptII. Experimental evidence at protein level: Swiss-Prot protein existence level 1. Resistance to kanamycin, neomycin, paromomycin, ribostamycin, butirosin and gentamicin B. From Klebsiella pneumoniae.
   4506..4664    +  CDS            ble (fragment): BLE_KLEPN - Experimental evidence at protein level: Swiss-Prot protein existence level 1. Binding protein with a strong affinity to the bleomycin family of antibiotics. Binds to CL990; an antimitotic-antibiotic compound. From Klebsiella pneumoniae.
   4659..4780    +  polyA_signal   SV40 poly(A) signal: SV40 polyadenylation signal
   4853..4869    -  protein_bind   lac operator: The lac repressor binds to the lac operator to inhibit transcription in E. coli. This inhibition can be relieved by adding lactose or isopropyl-β-D-thiogalactopyranoside (IPTG). lac repressor encoded by lacI
   4877..4907    -  promoter       lac promoter: promoter for the E. coli lac operon
   4922..4943    -  protein_bind   CAP binding site: CAP binding activates transcription in the presence of cAMP. E. coli catabolite activator protein
   4956..5048    -  CDS            lacI (fragment): lac repressor; lacI; The lac repressor binds to the lac operator to inhibit transcription in E. coli. This inhibition can be relieved by adding lactose or isopropyl-β-D-thiogalactopyranoside (IPTG).
   5231..5819    -  rep_origin     ori: high-copy-number ColE1/pMB1/pBR322/pUC origin of replication
   5990..6850    -  CDS            AmpR: β-lactamase; bla; confers resistance to ampicillin, carbenicillin, and related antibiotics
   6851..6955    -  promoter       AmpR promoter: bla
