[The description below was written by a language model from this plasmid's Addgene catalogue record and pLannotate feature annotations shown in this document.]
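Description:
pcDNA3-Xt-VSP is a 6,986 bp expression plasmid built on the Invitrogen pcDNA3 backbone. It carries the coding sequence for the voltage-sensitive phosphoinositide phosphatase (VSP) of Xenopus tropicalis and is intended for expression in mammalian cells or Xenopus oocytes. In bacteria it replicates from a high-copy ColE1/pUC-type origin and is selected with ampicillin through the β-lactamase gene. An f1 origin is also present, which allows single-stranded DNA production. For mammalian cells, the backbone supplies a neomycin phosphotransferase cassette driven by the SV40 enhancer/early promoter and terminated by an SV40 poly(A) signal, so stable transfectants can be selected with G418.

The VSP insert was cloned between KpnI and EcoRV sites, both of which are retained. It lies downstream of the human CMV immediate-early enhancer and promoter and upstream of the bovine growth hormone polyadenylation signal. A T7 promoter lies between the CMV promoter and the insert, and an SP6 promoter faces inward from the 3′ side. The T7 promoter could be used to make sense RNA in vitro, a common route to oocyte expression, although the record does not say how the oocyte work was done. The automated annotation labels the open reading frame as a fragment of human TPTE2/TPIP. This reflects homology between that protein and VSP family members rather than a human insert. The short hits annotated as an HIV-1 LTR, ble and lacI are fragments only and are probably backbone remnants or annotation artefacts.

According to the depositor, the cDNA came from a commercial clone and differs from the reference sequence by a Y242H substitution, believed to be a polymorphism with no functional effect. The associated study examined the tissue distribution and voltage dependence of Xenopus VSPs.
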