Addgene plasmid #51887: pcDNA3-Xt-VSP
Purpose: expression of Xt-VSP in Xenopus oocytes or mammalian cells
Depositing lab: Laurinda Jaffe. Publication: Voltage sensitive phosphoinositide phosphatases of Xenopus: their tissue distribution and voltage dependence. Ratzan WJ, Evsikov AV, Okamura Y, Jaffe LA. J Cell Physiol. 2011 Nov;226(11):2740-6. doi: 10.1002/jcp.22854. PubMed 21618529.
Backbone
  Vector backbone: pcDNA3
  Backbone manufacturer: Invitrogen
  Vector type: Mammalian Expression ; Xenopus oocyte expression
Growth in bacteria
  Bacterial resistance: Ampicillin, 100 μg/mL
  Growth temperature: 37°C
  Growth strain: DH5alpha
  Copy number: High Copy
Gene/Insert
  Gene/Insert name: VSP
  Species: X. tropicalis
  Mutation: see comments*
  Promoter: CMV
  Cloning method: Restriction Enzyme; 5′ cloning site KpnI (not destroyed); 3′ cloning site EcoRV (not destroyed)
  Sequencing primers: 5′ CMV-F; 3′ BGH Reverse
Terms and licenses: Academic/Nonprofit Terms; Industry Terms: Not Available to Industry
Depositor comments: Plasmid encoding Xt-VSP (NM_001015951.2, clone # 77E02) was purchased from GeneService (Cambridge, UK). *There is a Y242H aa residue substitution compared to the listed genbank ref seq. This amino acid difference is believed to be a polymorphism that does not affect function.
How to cite: pcDNA3-Xt-VSP was a gift from Laurinda Jaffe (Addgene plasmid # 51887 ; http://n2t.net/addgene:51887 ; RRID:Addgene_51887)
