>Addgene plasmid #51887 | pcDNA3-Xt-VSP | addgene partial sequence | sequence record 81215 | CMV-F 5'-CGCAAATGGGCGGTAGGCGTG-3'
CTATATAAGCAGAGCTCTCTGGCTAACTAGAGAACCCACTGCTTACTGGCTTATCGAAATTAATACGACT
CACTATAGGGAGACCCAAGCTTGGTACCGAGCTCGGATCCACTAGTCCAGTGTGGTGGAATTGCCCTTAC
CATGTCAAGTGTAAGGTACGAGCAGAGGGAAGAGCCTTCCATAGTTAATGGGTTCAGCAATACTGAGGAG
AAAGTAGAAATCGATAATGGGAAGAATGAAGTGGAGGAGCCAACAACATGGCAGAACAAACTGAGGAAAC
TCATTTCTCCATTTGTGATGTCCTTTGGATTCAGGGTATTTGGAGTTGTTCTCATCATCGTGGACTTTGT
TCTTGTAATTGTGGATCTGTCTGTCAGTACCCAAAGCAGCGGGGCCAGCACTGCGATTTCATCCATTTCT
TTATCCATATCATTCTTCTTTCTTATTGACGTACTTCTACATATTTTCGTGGAAGGGTTCCGTCAGTATT
TCAGTTCTAAGCTAAACATATTTGATGCTGTTATTGTAATTGTGACACTGCTTGTTACTCTGGTCTATGC
ATTCACAGACTTCAGTGGAGCTTCTAATATTCCAAGAATGGTAAACTTTCTCCGAGCTTTGAGAATTATC
ATCTTAATAAGAATCCTCCGTCTGGCATCTCAGAAGAGGCAACTTGAGAAAGTAACAAGGAGGCTGGTCT
CTGAAAACAAAAGACGGTATCAAAAGGATGGTTTTGACCTGGATTTGACATATATTACTGATCGTATCAT
TGCCATGTCATTTCCATCATCTGGGAAGCAATCATTTTATAGGAATCCTATAGAGGAGGTTGCAAGGTTT
TTAGACTCCAAACATCAGGATCACCACAAAATCTACAACTTATGCAGTGAAAAAGGATATGATCCGAAAT
ACTTTCACTATCGCGTGGAGCGAGTGTTTATAGATGATCATAATGTCCCAGTGCTAGCGGACATGCTGAC
TTTCACTGCGAGTGTACGTGCATGGATGGCAGAG
